Addgene plasmid #216474: p2705-AGER-eGFP
Purpose: donor vector for targeting an eGFP reporter to the human AGER locus at the endogenous ATG start site
Depositing lab: Darrell Kotton. Depositing organization: Boston University Medical Campus. Publication: Generation of human alveolar epithelial type I cells from pluripotent stem cells. Burgess CL, Huang J, Bawa PS, Alysandratos KD, Minakin K, Ayers LJ, Morley MP, Babu A, Villacorta-Martin C, Yampolskaya M, Hinds A, Thapa BR, Wang F, Matschulat A, Mehta P, Morrisey EE, Varelas X, Kotton DN. Cell Stem Cell. 2024 Apr 15:S1934-5909(24)00098-5. doi: 10.1016/j.stem.2024.03.017. PubMed 38642558.
Backbone
  Vector backbone: p2701-AGER-tdTomato
  Backbone manufacturer: Darrell Kotton
  Backbone size w/o insert (bp): 7674
  Total vector size (bp): 8394
  Vector type: CRISPR
  Selectable markers: Puromycin
Growth in bacteria
  Bacterial resistance: Ampicillin, 100 μg/mL
  Growth temperature: 37°C
  Growth strain: DH5alpha
  Copy number: High Copy
Gene/Insert
  Gene/Insert name: eGFP
  Species: Aequorea victoria
  Insert size (bp): 720
  Cloning method: Restriction Enzyme; 5′ cloning site MluI (not destroyed); 3′ cloning site NdeI (not destroyed)
  Sequencing primers: 5′ tacaACGCGTatggtgagcaagggcgagg; 3′ ATCAGATCATATGttacttgtacagctcgtccatgc
Terms and licenses: Academic/Nonprofit Terms; Industry Terms: Not Available to Industry
Depositor comments: Please visit https://www.biorxiv.org/content/10.1101/2023.01.19.524655v1 for bioRxiv preprint.
How to cite: p2705-AGER-eGFP was a gift from Darrell Kotton (Addgene plasmid # 216474 ; http://n2t.net/addgene:216474 ; RRID:Addgene_216474)
