[The description below was written by a language model from this plasmid's Addgene catalogue record and pLannotate feature annotations shown in this document.]
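Description:
p2705-AGER-eGFP is a homology-directed repair donor plasmid, catalogued as a CRISPR vector, designed to place an eGFP reporter at the endogenous ATG start codon of the human AGER (RAGE) locus. It derives from the sister construct p2701-AGER-tdTomato, with the 720 bp eGFP coding sequence cloned between MluI and NdeI sites. The backbone is pBluescript-like. It carries a high-copy ColE1/pUC origin, an f1 origin, β-lactamase for ampicillin selection in E. coli, and residual lacZα, MCS and T3/T7 promoter elements. The catalogue lists about 8.4 kb, and the sequenced record is 8,455 nt.

The annotated EGFP has no promoter directly upstream. This fits the stated design, in which the endogenous AGER regulatory sequences drive the reporter after integration. An unannotated stretch precedes EGFP and presumably represents the 5′ homology arm, though the feature table does not label it. EGFP is followed by a chimeric intron and a bGH polyadenylation signal. Next comes a selection cassette in reverse orientation, consisting of the mouse PGK promoter, puromycin N-acetyltransferase and a PGK poly(A) signal. It is flanked by two loxP sites in the same orientation, so Cre can excise it once targeted clones have been selected. Downstream AGER coding fragments mark the 3′ homology region. Outside the targeting cassette sits a diphtheria toxin A fragment with an SV40 intron fragment and a PGK poly(A) signal, an arrangement typically used for negative selection against random integration of the whole plasmid. No promoter for it is annotated.

The plasmid encodes no nuclease or guide RNA, so these must be supplied separately. The associated publication concerns deriving human alveolar epithelial type I cells from pluripotent stem cells, where an AGER reporter would presumably mark that lineage.
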