Features (pLannotate 1.2.2; 29 found; start..end, strand, type, name):
     32..50      -  promoter       T3 promoter: promoter for bacteriophage T3 RNA polymerase
     95..111     -  protein_bind   lac operator: The lac repressor binds to the lac operator to inhibit transcription in E. coli. This inhibition can be relieved by adding lactose or isopropyl-β-D-thiogalactopyranoside (IPTG). lac repressor encoded by lacI
    119..149     -  promoter       lac promoter: promoter for the E. coli lac operon
    164..185     -  protein_bind   CAP binding site: CAP binding activates transcription in the presence of cAMP. E. coli catabolite activator protein
    198..290     -  CDS            lacI (fragment): lac repressor; lacI; The lac repressor binds to the lac operator to inhibit transcription in E. coli. This inhibition can be relieved by adding lactose or isopropyl-β-D-thiogalactopyranoside (IPTG).
    473..1061    -  rep_origin     ori: high-copy-number ColE1/pMB1/pBR322/pUC origin of replication
   1232..2092    -  CDS            AmpR: β-lactamase; bla; confers resistance to ampicillin, carbenicillin, and related antibiotics
   2093..2197    -  promoter       AmpR promoter: bla
   2250..2678    -  rep_origin     f1 ori (sequence partly withheld): f1 bacteriophage origin of replication; arrow indicates direction of (+) strand synthesis
   2683..2840    -  CDS            lacZα (fragment): LacZα fragment of β-galactosidase; lacZ fragment
   2843..2861    +  promoter       T7 promoter: promoter for bacteriophage T7 RNA polymerase
   2880..2905    -  misc_feature   MCS (fragment): pBluescript multiple cloning site
   2904..3357    -  polyA_signal   PGK poly(A) signal: mouse phosphoglycerate kinase 1 polyadenylation signal
   3382..3444    -  intron         large T intron (fragment): SV40 (simian virus 40) large T antigen intron
   3447..3922    -  CDS            DTA (fragment): diphteria toxin Fragment A; Corynebacterium diphtheriae tox
   4613..5332    +  CDS            EGFP: the original enhanced GFP (Yang et al., 1996) mammalian codon-optimized
   5383..5612    +  intron         chimeric intron: chimera between introns from adenovirus and immunoglobulin heavy chain genes
   5664..5888    +  polyA_signal   bGH poly(A) signal: bovine growth hormone polyadenylation signal
   5892..5913    +  promoter       SV40 promoter (fragment): SV40 enhancer and early promoter
   5931..5956    -  misc_feature   MCS (fragment): pBluescript multiple cloning site
   5984..6017    +  protein_bind   loxP: Cre-mediated recombination occurs in the 8-bp core sequence (GCATACAT). Cre recombinase
   6054..6502    -  polyA_signal   PGK poly(A) signal: mouse phosphoglycerate kinase 1 polyadenylation signal
   6560..7159    -  CDS            PuroR: puromycin N-acetyltransferase; pac from Streptomyces alboniger; confers resistance to puromycin
   7171..7670    -  promoter       PGK promoter: mouse phosphoglycerate kinase 1 promoter
   7704..7737    +  protein_bind   loxP: Cre-mediated recombination occurs in the 8-bp core sequence (GCATACAT). Cre recombinase
   7750..7767    -  misc_feature   MCS (fragment): pBluescript multiple cloning site
   7987..8103    +  CDS            AGER (fragment): RAGE_HUMAN - Also known as RAGE. Experimental evidence at protein level: Swiss-Prot protein existence level 1. Mediates interactions of advanced glycosylation end products (AGE). These are nonenzymatically glycosylated proteins which accumulate in vascular tissue in aging and at an accelerated rate in diabetes. Acts as a mediator of both acute and chronic vascular inflammation in conditions such as atherosclerosis and in particular as a complication of diabetes. AGE/RAGE signaling plays an important role in regulating the production/expression of TNF-alpha, oxidative stress, and endothelial dy
   8225..8422    +  CDS            AGER (fragment): RAGE_HUMAN - Also known as RAGE. Experimental evidence at protein level: Swiss-Prot protein existence level 1. Mediates interactions of advanced glycosylation end products (AGE). These are nonenzymatically glycosylated proteins which accumulate in vascular tissue in aging and at an accelerated rate in diabetes. Acts as a mediator of both acute and chronic vascular inflammation in conditions such as atherosclerosis and in particular as a complication of diabetes. AGE/RAGE signaling plays an important role in regulating the production/expression of TNF-alpha, oxidative stress, and endothelial dy
   8451..19      -  misc_feature   MCS (fragment) (across the origin): pBluescript multiple cloning site
>Addgene plasmid #216474 | p2705-AGER-eGFP | addgene full sequence | sequence record 429742 | Addgene NGS Result
CGCCACCGCGGTGGAGCTCCAGCTTTTGTTCCCTTTAGTGAGGGTTAATTTCGAGCTTGGCGTAATCATG
GTCATAGCTGTTTCCTGTGTGAAATTGTTATCCGCTCACAATTCCACACAACATACGAGCCGGAAGCATA
AAGTGTAAAGCCTGGGGTGCCTAATGAGTGAGCTAACTCACATTAATTGCGTTGCGCTCACTGCCCGCTT
TCCAGTCGGGAAACCTGTCGTGCCAGCTGCATTAATGAATCGGCCAACGCGCGGGGAGAGGCGGTTTGCG
TATTGGGCGCTCTTCCGCTTCCTCGCTCACTGACTCGCTGCGCTCGGTCGTTCGGCTGCGGCGAGCGGTA
TCAGCTCACTCAAAGGCGGTAATACGGTTATCCACAGAATCAGGGGATAACGCAGGAAAGAACATGTGAG
CAAAAGGCCAGCAAAAGGCCAGGAACCGTAAAAAGGCCGCGTTGCTGGCGTTTTTCCATAGGCTCCGCCC
CCCTGACGAGCATCACAAAAATCGACGCTCAAGTCAGAGGTGGCGAAACCCGACAGGACTATAAAGATAC
CAGGCGTTTCCCCCTGGAAGCTCCCTCGTGCGCTCTCCTGTTCCGACCCTGCCGCTTACCGGATACCTGT
CCGCCTTTCTCCCTTCGGGAAGCGTGGCGCTTTCTCATAGCTCACGCTGTAGGTATCTCAGTTCGGTGTA
GGTCGTTCGCTCCAAGCTGGGCTGTGTGCACGAACCCCCCGTTCAGCCCGACCGCTGCGCCTTATCCGGT
AACTATCGTCTTGAGTCCAACCCGGTAAGACACGACTTATCGCCACTGGCAGCAGCCACTGGTAACAGGA
TTAGCAGAGCGAGGTATGTAGGCGGTGCTACAGAGTTCTTGAAGTGGTGGCCTAACTACGGCTACACTAG
AAGAACAGTATTTGGTATCTGCGCTCTGCTGAAGCCAGTTACCTTCGGAAAAAGAGTTGGTAGCTCTTGA
TCCGGCAAACAAACCACCGCTGGTAGCGGTGGTTTTTTTGTTTGCAAGCAGCAGATTACGCGCAGAAAAA
AAGGATCTCAAGAAGATCCTTTGATCTTTTCTACGGGGTCTGACGCTCAGTGGAACGAAAACTCACGTTA
AGGGATTTTGGTCATGAGATTATCAAAAAGGATCTTCACCTAGATCCTTTTAAATTAAAAATGAAGTTTT
AAATCAATCTAAAGTATATATGAGTAAACTTGGTCTGACAGTTACCAATGCTTAATCAGTGAGGCACCTA
TCTCAGCGATCTGTCTATTTCGTTCATCCATAGTTGCCTGACTCCCCGTCGTGTAGATAACTACGATACG
GGAGGGCTTACCATCTGGCCCCAGTGCTGCAATGATACCGCGAGACCCACGCTCACCGGCTCCAGATTTA
TCAGCAATAAACCAGCCAGCCGGAAGGGCCGAGCGCAGAAGTGGTCCTGCAACTTTATCCGCCTCCATCC
AGTCTATTAATTGTTGCCGGGAAGCTAGAGTAAGTAGTTCGCCAGTTAATAGTTTGCGCAACGTTGTTGC
CATTGCTACAGGCATCGTGGTGTCACGCTCGTCGTTTGGTATGGCTTCATTCAGCTCCGGTTCCCAACGA
TCAAGGCGAGTTACATGATCCCCCATGTTGTGCAAAAAAGCGGTTAGCTCCTTCGGTCCTCCGATCGTTG
TCAGAAGTAAGTTGGCCGCAGTGTTATCACTCATGGTTATGGCAGCACTGCATAATTCTCTTACTGTCAT
GCCATCCGTAAGATGCTTTTCTGTGACTGGTGAGTACTCAACCAAGTCATTCTGAGAATAGTGTATGCGG
CGACCGAGTTGCTCTTGCCCGGCGTCAATACGGGATAATACCGCGCCACATAGCAGAACTTTAAAAGTGC
TCATCATTGGAAAACGTTCTTCGGGGCGAAAACTCTCAAGGATCTTACCGCTGTTGAGATCCAGTTCGAT
GTAACCCACTCGTGCACCCAACTGATCTTCAGCATCTTTTACTTTCACCAGCGTTTCTGGGTGAGCAAAA
ACAGGAAGGCAAAATGCCGCAAAAAAGGGAATAAGGGCGACACGGAAATGTTGAATACTCATACTCTTCC
TTTTTCAATATTATTGAAGCATTTATCAGGGTTATTGTCTCATGAGCGGATACATATTTGAATGTATTTA
GAAAAATAAACAAATAGGGGTTCCGCGCACATTTCCCCGAAAAGTGCCACCTAAATTGTAAGCGTTAATA
TTTTGTTAAAATTCGCGTTAAATTTTTGTTAAATCAGCTCATTTTTTAACCAATAGGCCGAAATCGGCAA
AATCCCTTATAAATCAAAAGAATAGACCGAGATAGGGT
[37 nt withheld, positions 2349-2385]
AAAGAACGTGGACTCCAACGTCAAAGG
[49 nt withheld, positions 2413-2461]
T
[91 nt withheld, positions 2463-2553]
G
[124 nt withheld, positions 2555-2678]
CCCATTCGCCATTCAGGCTGCGCAACTGTTGGGAAGGGCGATCGGTGCGGGCCTCTTCGCTATTACGCCA
GCTGGCGAAAGGGGGATGTGCTGCAAGGCGATTAAGTTGGGTAACGCCAGGGTTTTCCCAGTCACGACGT
TGTAAAACGACGGCCAGTGAATTGTAATACGACTCACTATAGGGCGAATTGGGCCCCTCGATCGAGGTCG
ACGGTATCGATAAGCTTCTGATGGAATTAGAACTTGGCAAAACAATACTGAGAATGAAGTGTATGTGGAA
CAGAGGCTGCTGATCTCGTTCTTCAGGCTATGAAACTGACACATTTGGAAACCACAGTACTTAGAACCAC
AAAGTGGGAATCAAGAGAAAAACAATGATCCCACGAGAGATCTATAGATCTATAGATCATGAGTGGGAGG
AATGAGCTGGCCCTTAATTTGGTTTTGCTTGTTTAAATTATGATATCCAACTATGAAACATTATCATAAA
GCAATAGTAAAGAGCCTTCAGTAAAGAGCAGGCATTTATCTAATCCCACCCCACCCCCACCCCCGTAGCT
CCAATCCTTCCATTCAAAATGTAGGTACTCTGTTCTCACCCTTCTTAACAAAGTATGACAGGAAAAACTT
CCATTTTAGTGGACATCTTTATTGTTTAATAGATCATCAATTTCTGCAGGTCGACTCTAGCTAGAGGATC
CCCAAATCTCTGTAGGTAGTTTGTCCAATTATGTCACACCACAGAAGTAAGGTTCCTTCACAAAGAGATC
GCCTGACACGATTTCCTGCACAGGCTTGAGCCATATACTCATACATCGCATCTTGGCCACGTTTTCCACG
GGTTTCAAAATTAATCTCAAGTTCTACGCTTAACGCTTTCGCCTGTTCCCAGTTATTAATATATTCAACG
CTAGAACTCCCCTCAGCGAAGGGAAGGCTGAGCACTACACGCGAAGCACCATCACCGAACCTTTTGATAA
ACTCTTCCGTTCCGACTTGCTCCATCAACGGTTCAGTGAGACTTAAACCTAACTCTTTCTTAATAGTTTC
GGCATTATCCACTTTTAGTGCGAGAACCTTCGTCAGTCCTGGATACGTCACTTTGACCACGCCTCCAGCT
TTTCCAGAGAGCGGGTTTTCATTATCTACAGAGTATCCCGCAGCGTCGTATTTATTGTCGGTACTATAAA
ACCCTTTCCAATCATCGTCATAATTTCCTTGTGTACCAGATTTTGGCTTTTGTAAATTCCAGCCTGCAAT
TGATCCGGGCAGGACTGGGGACAGGTTGGAAGTGTGATGGGTGGGGGGGTGGGAGGCATGGGCCGGGGGC
AGTTCTCTCCTCACTTGTAAACTTGTGTAGTTTCACAGAAAAAAAACAAAATGCAGTTTTAAATAAAGAA
ATTTCTTTTTTCCCTGGGTTTAGTTGAGAATTTTTTTCAAAAAACATGAGAAACCCCAGAAAAAAAATGA
TTTTCTTTCACGAAGTTCCAAACAGGTTTCTCTCCTGTTCCCCAGCCTTGCCTTCATGATGCAGGCCCAA
TTGCACCCTTGCAGACAACAGTCTGGCCTGAACCCTATTGATGCAACTTTGCGCAATCAAGATGGGGCTC
CAGTGGGTCACCAGGCAGCCCTGATGGACTGATGGAATAAATAGGATCGGGGGCTCTGAGGGAATGAGAC
CCTAGAGGGTACACTCCCCATCCCCCAGGGAAGTGACTGTACCCAGAGGCTGGTAGTACCCAGGGGTGGG
GTGATAATTATTTCTCTAGTACCTGAAGGACTCTTGTCCCAAAGGCATGAATTCCTAGCATTCCCTGTGA
CAAGACGACTGAAAGATGGGGGCTGGAGAGAGGGTGCAGGCATCACCTAGGGCGGAGGCCACAGCAGGGA
GAGGGGCAGACAGAGCCAGGACCCTGGAAGGAAGCAGGACGCGTATGGTGAGCAAGGGCGAGGAGCTGTT
CACCGGGGTGGTGCCCATCCTGGTCGAGCTGGACGGCGACGTAAACGGCCACAAGTTCAGCGTGTCCGGC
GAGGGCGAGGGCGATGCCACCTACGGCAAGCTGACCCTGAAGTTCATCTGCACCACCGGCAAGCTGCCCG
TGCCCTGGCCCACCCTCGTGACCACCCTGACCTACGGCGTGCAGTGCTTCAGCCGCTACCCCGACCACAT
GAAGCAGCACGACTTCTTCAAGTCCGCCATGCCCGAAGGCTACGTCCAGGAGCGCACCATCTTCTTCAAG
GACGACGGCAACTACAAGACCCGCGCCGAGGTGAAGTTCGAGGGCGACACCCTGGTGAACCGCATCGAGC
TGAAGGGCATCGACTTCAAGGAGGACGGCAACATCCTGGGGCACAAGCTGGAGTACAACTACAACAGCCA
CAACGTCTATATCATGGCCGACAAGCAGAAGAACGGCATCAAGGTGAACTTCAAGATCCGCCACAACATC
GAGGACGGCAGCGTGCAGCTCGCCGACCACTACCAGCAGAACACCCCCATCGGCGACGGCCCCGTGCTGC
TGCCCGACAACCACTACCTGAGCACCCAGTCCGCCCTGAGCAAAGACCCCAACGAGAAGCGCGATCACAT
GGTCCTGCTGGAGTTCGTGACCGCCGCCGGGATCACTCTCGGCATGGACGAGCTGTACAAGTAACATATG
TCTAGATGGAATTAATTCGCTGTCTGCGAGGGCCAGCTGTTGGGGTGAGTACTCCCTCTCAAAAGCGGGC
ATGACTTCTGCGCTAAGATTGTCAGTTTCCAAAAACGAGGAGGATTTGATATTCACCTGGCCCGCGGTGA
TGCCTTTGAGGGTGGCCGCGTCCATCTGGTCAGAAAAGACAATCTTTTTGTTGTCAAGCTTGAGGTGTGG
CAGGCTTGAGATCTGGCCATACACTTGAGTGACAATGACATCCACTTTGCCTTTCTCTCCACAGGTGTCC
ACTCCCAGGTCCAACTGCAGGTCGGAGCTCGCTGATCAGCCTCGACTGTGCCTTCTAGTTGCCAGCCATC
TGTTGTTTGCCCCTCCCCCGTGCCTTCCTTGACCCTGGAAGGTGCCACTCCCACTGTCCTTTCCTAATAA
AATGAGGAAATTGCATCGCATTGTCTGAGTAGGTGTCATTCTATTCTGGGGGGTGGGGTGGGGCAGGACA
GCAAGGGGGAGGATTGGGAAGACAATAGCAGGCATGCTGGGGATGCGGTGGGCTCTATGGCTTCTGAGGC
GGAAAGAACCAGCTGGGGCTCGATCCTCTAGACTCGAGGTCGACGGTATCGATAAGCTAGCTTGGGCTGC
AGGTCGAGGGACCTAATAACTTCGTATAGCATACATTATACGAAGTTATATTAAGGGTTCCGGATCAGCT
TGATATCGAATTAGCTTCTGATGGAATTAGAACTTGGCAAAACAATACTGAGAATGAAGTGTATGTGGAA
CAGAGGCTGCTGATCTCGTTCTTCAGGCTATGAAACTGACACATTTGGAAACCACAGTACTTAGAACCAC
AAAGTGGGAATCAAGAGAAAAACAATGATCCCACGAGAGATCTATAGATCTATAGATCATGAGTGGGAGG
AATGAGCTGGCCCTTAATTTGGTTTTGCTTGTTTAAATTATGATATCCAACTATGAAACATTATCATAAA
GCAATAGTAAAGAGCCTTCAGTAAAGAGCAGGCATTTATCTAATCCCACCCCACCCCCACCCCCGTAGCT
CCAATCCTTCCATTCAAAATGTAGGTACTCTGTTCTCACCCTTCTTAACAAAGTATGACAGGAAAAACTT
CCATTTTAGTGGACATCTTTATTGTTTAATAGATCATCAATTTCCGATGCATGGGGTCGTGCGCTCCTTT
CGGTCGGGCGCTGCGGGTCGTGGGGCGGGCGTCAGGCACCGGGCTTGCGGGTCATGCACCAGGTGCGCGG
TCCTTCGGGCACCTCGACGTCGGCGGTGACGGTGAAGCCGAGCCGCTCGTAGAAGGGGAGGTTGCGGGGC
GCGGAGGTCTCCAGGAAGGCGGGCACCCCGGCGCGCTCGGCCGCCTCCACTCCGGGGAGCACGACGGCGC
TGCCCAGACCCTTGCCCTGGTGGTCGGGCGAGACGCCGACGGTGGCCAGGAACCACGCGGGCTCCTTGGG
CCGGTGCGGCGCCAGGAGGCCTTCCATCTGTTGCTGCGCGGCCAGCCGGGAACCGCTCAACTCGGCCATG
CGCGGGCCGATCTCGGCGAACACCGCCCCCGCTTCGACGCTCTCCGGCGTGGTCCAGACCGCCACCGCGG
CGCCGTCGTCCGCGACCCACACCTTGCCGATGTCGAGCCCGACGCGCGTGAGGAAGAGTTCTTGCAGCTC
GGTGACCCGCTCGATGTGGCGGTCCGGATCGACGGTGTGGCGCGTGGCGGGGTAGTCGGCGAACGCGGCG
GCGAGGGTGCGTACGGCCCTGGGGACGTCGTCGCGGGTGGCGAGGCGCACCGTGGGCTTGTACTCGGTCA
TGGTAAGCTGGTCGAAAGGCCCGGAGATGAGGAAGAGGAGAACAGCGCGGCAGACGTGCGCTTTTGAAGC
GTGCAGAATGCCGGGCCTCCGGAGGACCTTCGGGCGCCCGCCCCGCCCCTGAGCCCGCCCCTGAGCCCGC
CCCCGGACCCACCCCTTCCCAGCCTCTGAGCCCAGAAAGCGAAGGAGCAAAGCTGCTATTGGCCGCTGCC
CCAAAGGCCTACCCGCTTCCATTGCTCAGCGGTGCTGTCCATCTGCACGAGACTAGTGAGACGTGCTACT
TCCATTTGTCACGTCCTGCACGACGCGAGCTGCGGGGCGGGGGGGAACTTCCTGACTAGGGGAGGAGTAG
AAGGTGGCGCGAAGGGGCCACCAAAGAACGGAGCCGGTTGGCGCCTACCGGTGGATGTGGAATGTGTGCG
AGGCCAGAGGCCACTTGTGTAGCGCCAAGTGCCCAGCGGGGCTGCTAAAGCGCATGCTCCAGACTGCCTT
GGGAAAAGCGCCTCCCCTACCCGGTAGAATTAATTCCTGCAGGTCGAGGGACCTAATAACTTCGTATAGC
ATACATTATACGAAGTTATATTAAGGGTTCCGGATCCACTAGTTCTAGACTCGAGTATGGCGCGCCGCTG
GTCCTCAGTCTGTGGGGTGAGCCACTCCCTCAACCCCACTGACCCTCCCTGCAGAAAGCACTTTAACCCC
ACACCCCAGTCGTCCTAGAACTTTTCCCAGAACCCGAGGAAGTGCCTTTCAAGGTCCCTCACCCACCCTG
TCCAAATTTTGTTAGCCCTCATTCCCTTCCTACCCCTCTACCATGGTGCTATCTCCCAGGGGCAGTAGTA
GGTGCTCAAAACATCACAGCCCGGATTGGCGAGCCACTGGTGCTGAAGTGTAAGGGGGCCCCCAAGAAAC
CACCCCAGCGGCTGGAATGGAAACTGGTAAGCGGGGCTCCTGTTGCAGCCTCCCAACTTCCAGGGAGACC
AGCAATGATTTGGATCCCCGTCACTCTGCCTCACAGTCCTTTCCCAAAGGCCTTGCACTGTTTAGGCCCT
GCTTCTCTGCTTCTAGAACACAGGCCGGACAGAAGCTTGGAAGGTCCTGTCTCCCCAGGGAGGAGGCCCC
TGGGACAGTGTGGCTCGTGTCCTTCCCAACAGCTCCCTCTTCCTTCCGGCTGTCGGGATCCAGGATGAGG
GGATTTTCCGGTGCCAGGCAATGAACAGGAATGGAAAGGAGACCAAGTCCAACTACCGAGTCCGTGTCTA
CCGTAAGAATTCCAGGGTCTTCTCCAAGGCCTGCGGC
